>Addgene plasmid #172338 | pcDNA3-BRIC | addgene full sequence | sequence record 338879 | Addgene NGS Result
GACGGATCGGGAGATCTCCCGATCCCCTATGGTGCACTCTCAGTACAATCTGCTCTGATGCCGCATAGTT
AAGCCAGTATCTGCTCCCTGCTTGTGTGTTGGAGGTCGCTGAGTAGTGCGCGAGCAAAATTTAAGCTACA
ACAAGGCAAGGCTTGACCGACAATTGCATGAAGAATCTGCTTAGGGTTAGGCGTTTTGCGCTGCTTCGCG
ATGTACGGGCCAGATATACGCGTTGACATTGATTATTGACTAGTTATTAATAGTAATCAATTACGGGGTC
ATTAGTTCATAGCCCATATATGGAGTTCCGCGTTACATAACTTACGGTAAATGGCCCGCCTGGCTGACCG
CCCAACGACCCCCGCCCATTGACGTCAATAATGACGTATGTTCCCATAGTAACGCCAATAGGGACTTTCC
ATTGACGTCAATGGGTGGAGTATTTACGGTAAACTGCCCACTTGGCAGTACATCAAGTGTATCATATGCC
AAGTACGCCCCCTATTGACGTCAATGACGGTAAATGGCCCGCCTGGCATTATGCCCAGTACATGACCTTA
TGGGACTTTCCTACTTGGCAGTACATCTACGTATTAGTCATCGCTATTACCATGGTGATGCGGTTTTGGC
AGTACATCAATGGGCGTGGATAGCGGTTTGACTCACGGGGATTTCCAAGTCTCCACCCCATTGACGTCAA
TGGGAGTTTGTTTTGGCACCAAAATCAACGGGACTTTCCAAAATGTCGTAACAACTCCGCCCCATTGACG
CAAATGGGCGGTAGGCGTGTACGGTGGGAGGTCTATATAAGCAGAGCTCTCTGGCTAACTAGAGAACCCA
CTGCTTACTGGCTTATCGAAATTAATACGACTCACTATAGGGAGACCCAAGCTTGCCACCATGGTGAGCA
AGGGCGAGGCAGTGATCAAGGAGTTCATGCGGTTCAAGGTGCACATGGAGGGCTCCATGAACGGCCACGA
GTTCGAGATCGAGGGCGAGGGCGAGGGCCGCCCCTACGAGGGCACCCAGACCGCCAAGCTGAAGGTGACC
AAGGGTGGCCCCCTGCCCTTCTCCTGGGACATCCTGTCCCCTCAGTTCATGTACGGCTCCAGGGCCTTCA
TCAAGCACCCCGCCGACATCCCCGACTACTATAAGCAGTCCTTCCCCGAGGGCTTCAAGTGGGAGCGCGT
GATGAACTTCGAGGACGGCGGCGCCGTGACCGTGACCCAGGACACCTCCCTGGAGGACGGCACCCTGATC
TACAAGGTGAAGCTCCGCGGCACCAACTTCCCTCCTGACGGCCCCGTAATGCAGAAGAAGACAATGGGCT
GGGAAGCGTCCACCGAGCGGTTGTACCCCGAGGACGGCGTGCTGAAGGGCGACATTAAGATGGCCCTGCG
CCTGAAGGACGGCGGCCGCTACCTGGCGGACTTCAAGACCATCTACAAGGCCAAGAAGCCCGTGCAGATG
CCCGGCGCCTACAACGTCGACCGCAAGTTGGACATCACCTCCCACAACGAGGACTACACCGTGGTGGAAC
AGTACGAACGCTCCGAGGGCCGCCATCTTGATACACTCGAAGATTTCGTTGGGGACTGGCGACAGACAGC
CGGCTACAACTTGAGTCAAATCCTTGAACAGGGAGGTGTGTCCAGTTTGTTTCAGAATCTCGGGGTGTCC
GTAACTCCGATCCAAAGGATTGTCCTGAGCGGTGAAAATGGGCTGAAGATCGACATCCATGTCATCATCC
CGTATGAAGGTCTGAGCGGCGACCAAATGGGCCAGATCGAAAAAATTTTTAAGGTGGTGTACCCTGTGGA
TAATCATCATTTTAAGGTGATCCTGCACTATGGCACACTGGTAATCGACGGGGTTACGCCGAACTTGATC
GACTATTTCGGACGGCCGTATGAAGGCATCGCCGTGTTCGACGGCAAAAAGATCACTGTAACAGGGACCC
TGATTATGCATGACCAACTGACAGAAGAGCAGATTGCAGAGTTCAAAGAAGCCTTCTCATTATTCGACAA
GGATGGGGACGGCACCATCACCACAAAGGAACTTGGTACCGTTATGAGGTCGCTTGGACAAAACCCAACG
GAAGCAGAATTGCAGGATATGATCAATGAAGTCGATGCTGATGGCAATGGAACGATTTACTTTCCTGAAT
TTCTTACTATGATGGCTAGAAAAATGAAGGACACAGACAGCGAAGAGGAAATCCGAGAAGCATTCCGTGT
TTTTGACAAGGATGGGAACGGCTACATCAGCGCTGCTCAACTACGTCACGTCATGACAAACCTTGGGGAG
AAGTTAACAGATGAAGAAGTTGATGAAATGATAAGGGAAGCAGATATCGATGGTGATGGCCAAGTAAACT
ATGAAGAGTTTGTACAAATGATGACAGCAAAGGGGGGCGAGTCCAAGAGGCGCTGGAAGAAAAACTTCAT
TGCCGTCAGCGCTGCCAACCGGTTCAAGAAGATCTCCAGCTCCGGGGCACTGGAGCTCTGGAAAGGCAAC
AAAATTATCGACGAGCGCCTGATCAACCCCGACGGCTCCCTGCTGTTCCGAGTAACCATCAACGGAGTGA
CCGGCTGGCGTCTGCATGAACGCATTCTGGCGTAACTCGAGCATGCATCTAGAGGGCCCTATTCTATAGT
GTCACCTAAATGCTAGAGCTCGCTGATCAGCCTCGACTGTGCCTTCTAGTTGCCAGCCATCTGTTGTTTG
CCCCTCCCCCGTGCCTTCCTTGACCCTGGAAGGTGCCACTCCCACTGTCCTTTCCTAATAAAATGAGGAA
ATTGCATCGCATTGTCTGAGTAGGTGTCATTCTATTCTGGGGGGTGGGGTGGGGCAGGACAGCAAGGGGG
AGGATTGGGAAGACAATAGCAGGCATGCTGGGGATGCGGTGGGCTCTATGGCTTCTGAGGCGGAAAGAAC
CAGCTGGGGCTCTAGGGGGTATCCCC
[124 nt withheld, positions 2967-3090]
C
[91 nt withheld, positions 3092-3182]
A
[49 nt withheld, positions 3184-3232]
CCTTTGACGTTGGAGTCCACGTTCTTT
[37 nt withheld, positions 3260-3296]
ACCCTATCTCGGTCTATTCTTTTGATTTATAAGGGATTTTGCCGATTTCGGCCTATTGGTTAAAAAATGA
GCTGATTTAACAAAAATTTAACGCGAATTAATTCTGTGGAATGTGTGTCAGTTAGGGTGTGGAAAGTCCC
CAGGCTCCCCAGCAGGCAGAAGTATGCAAAGCATGCATCTCAATTAGTCAGCAACCAGGTGTGGAAAGTC
CCCAGGCTCCCCAGCAGGCAGAAGTATGCAAAGCATGCATCTCAATTAGTCAGCAACCATAGTCCCGCCC
CTAACTCCGCCCATCCCGCCCCTAACTCCGCCCAGTTCCGCCCATTCTCCGCCCCATGGCTGACTAATTT
TTTTTATTTATGCAGAGGCCGAGGCCGCCTCTGCCTCTGAGCTATTCCAGAAGTAGTGAGGAGGCTTTTT
TGGAGGCCTAGGCTTTTGCAAAAAGCTCCCGGGAGCTTGTATATCCATTTTCGGATCTGATCAAGAGACA
GGATGAGGATCGTTTCGCATGATTGAACAAGATGGATTGCACGCAGGTTCTCCGGCCGCTTGGGTGGAGA
GGCTATTCGGCTATGACTGGGCACAACAGACAATCGGCTGCTCTGATGCCGCCGTGTTCCGGCTGTCAGC
GCAGGGGCGCCCGGTTCTTTTTGTCAAGACCGACCTGTCCGGTGCCCTGAATGAACTGCAGGACGAGGCA
GCGCGGCTATCGTGGCTGGCCACGACGGGCGTTCCTTGCGCAGCTGTGCTCGACGTTGTCACTGAAGCGG
GAAGGGACTGGCTGCTATTGGGCGAAGTGCCGGGGCAGGATCTCCTGTCATCTCACCTTGCTCCTGCCGA
GAAAGTATCCATCATGGCTGATGCAATGCGGCGGCTGCATACGCTTGATCCGGCTACCTGCCCATTCGAC
CACCAAGCGAAACATCGCATCGAGCGAGCACGTACTCGGATGGAAGCCGGTCTTGTCGATCAGGATGATC
TGGACGAAGAGCATCAGGGGCTCGCGCCAGCCGAACTGTTCGCCAGGCTCAAGGCGCGCATGCCCGACGG
CGAGGATCTCGTCGTGACCCATGGCGATGCCTGCTTGCCGAATATCATGGTGGAAAATGGCCGCTTTTCT
GGATTCATCGACTGTGGCCGGCTGGGTGTGGCGGACCGCTATCAGGACATAGCGTTGGCTACCCGTGATA
TTGCTGAAGAGCTTGGCGGCGAATGGGCTGACCGCTTCCTCGTGCTTTACGGTATCGCCGCTCCCGATTC
GCAGCGCATCGCCTTCTATCGCCTTCTTGACGAGTTCTTCTGAGCGGGACTCTGGGGTTCGAAATGACCG
ACCAAGCGACGCCCAACCTGCCATCACGAGATTTCGATTCCACCGCCGCCTTCTATGAAAGGTTGGGCTT
CGGAATCGTTTTCCGGGACGCCGGCTGGATGATCCTCCAGCGCGGGGATCTCATGCTGGAGTTCTTCGCC
CACCCCAACTTGTTTATTGCAGCTTATAATGGTTACAAATAAAGCAATAGCATCACAAATTTCACAAATA
AAGCATTTTTTTCACTGCATTCTAGTTGTGGTTTGTCCAAACTCATCAATGTATCTTATCATGTCTGTAT
ACCGTCGACCTCTAGCTAGAGCTTGGCGTAATCATGGTCATAGCTGTTTCCTGTGTGAAATTGTTATCCG
CTCACAATTCCACACAACATACGAGCCGGAAGCATAAAGTGTAAAGCCTGGGGTGCCTAATGAGTGAGCT
AACTCACATTAATTGCGTTGCGCTCACTGCCCGCTTTCCAGTCGGGAAACCTGTCGTGCCAGCTGCATTA
ATGAATCGGCCAACGCGCGGGGAGAGGCGGTTTGCGTATTGGGCGCTCTTCCGCTTCCTCGCTCACTGAC
TCGCTGCGCTCGGTCGTTCGGCTGCGGCGAGCGGTATCAGCTCACTCAAAGGCGGTAATACGGTTATCCA
CAGAATCAGGGGATAACGCAGGAAAGAACATGTGAGCAAAAGGCCAGCAAAAGGCCAGGAACCGTAAAAA
GGCCGCGTTGCTGGCGTTTTTCCATAGGCTCCGCCCCCCTGACGAGCATCACAAAAATCGACGCTCAAGT
CAGAGGTGGCGAAACCCGACAGGACTATAAAGATACCAGGCGTTTCCCCCTGGAAGCTCCCTCGTGCGCT
CTCCTGTTCCGACCCTGCCGCTTACCGGATACCTGTCCGCCTTTCTCCCTTCGGGAAGCGTGGCGCTTTC
TCATAGCTCACGCTGTAGGTATCTCAGTTCGGTGTAGGTCGTTCGCTCCAAGCTGGGCTGTGTGCACGAA
CCCCCCGTTCAGCCCGACCGCTGCGCCTTATCCGGTAACTATCGTCTTGAGTCCAACCCGGTAAGACACG
ACTTATCGCCACTGGCAGCAGCCACTGGTAACAGGATTAGCAGAGCGAGGTATGTAGGCGGTGCTACAGA
GTTCTTGAAGTGGTGGCCTAACTACGGCTACACTAGAAGAACAGTATTTGGTATCTGCGCTCTGCTGAAG
CCAGTTACCTTCGGAAAAAGAGTTGGTAGCTCTTGATCCGGCAAACAAACCACCGCTGGTAGCGGTGGTT
TTTTTGTTTGCAAGCAGCAGATTACGCGCAGAAAAAAAGGATCTCAAGAAGATCCTTTGATCTTTTCTAC
GGGGTCTGACGCTCAGTGGAACGAAAACTCACGTTAAGGGATTTTGGTCATGAGATTATCAAAAAGGATC
TTCACCTAGATCCTTTTAAATTAAAAATGAAGTTTTAAATCAATCTAAAGTATATATGAGTAAACTTGGT
CTGACAGTTACCAATGCTTAATCAGTGAGGCACCTATCTCAGCGATCTGTCTATTTCGTTCATCCATAGT
TGCCTGACTCCCCGTCGTGTAGATAACTACGATACGGGAGGGCTTACCATCTGGCCCCAGTGCTGCAATG
ATACCGCGAGACCCACGCTCACCGGCTCCAGATTTATCAGCAATAAACCAGCCAGCCGGAAGGGCCGAGC
GCAGAAGTGGTCCTGCAACTTTATCCGCCTCCATCCAGTCTATTAATTGTTGCCGGGAAGCTAGAGTAAG
TAGTTCGCCAGTTAATAGTTTGCGCAACGTTGTTGCCATTGCTACAGGCATCGTGGTGTCACGCTCGTCG
TTTGGTATGGCTTCATTCAGCTCCGGTTCCCAACGATCAAGGCGAGTTACATGATCCCCCATGTTGTGCA
AAAAAGCGGTTAGCTCCTTCGGTCCTCCGATCGTTGTCAGAAGTAAGTTGGCCGCAGTGTTATCACTCAT
GGTTATGGCAGCACTGCATAATTCTCTTACTGTCATGCCATCCGTAAGATGCTTTTCTGTGACTGGTGAG
TACTCAACCAAGTCATTCTGAGAATAGTGTATGCGGCGACCGAGTTGCTCTTGCCCGGCGTCAATACGGG
ATAATACCGCGCCACATAGCAGAACTTTAAAAGTGCTCATCATTGGAAAACGTTCTTCGGGGCGAAAACT
CTCAAGGATCTTACCGCTGTTGAGATCCAGTTCGATGTAACCCACTCGTGCACCCAACTGATCTTCAGCA
TCTTTTACTTTCACCAGCGTTTCTGGGTGAGCAAAAACAGGAAGGCAAAATGCCGCAAAAAAGGGAATAA
GGGCGACACGGAAATGTTGAATACTCATACTCTTCCTTTTTCAATATTATTGAAGCATTTATCAGGGTTA
TTGTCTCATGAGCGGATACATATTTGAATGTATTTAGAAAAATAAACAAATAGGGGTTCCGCGCACATTT
CCCCGAAAAGTGCCACCTGACGTC
Features (pLannotate 1.2.2; 25 found; start..end, strand, type, name):
     28..80      -  misc_feature   bom (fragment): basis of mobility region from pBR322
    235..614     +  enhancer       CMV enhancer: human cytomegalovirus immediate early enhancer
    615..818     +  promoter       CMV promoter: human cytomegalovirus (CMV) immediate early promoter
    814..847     +  LTR            5' LTR (truncated) (fragment): truncated 5' long terminal repeat (LTR) from HIV-1
    863..881     +  promoter       T7 promoter: promoter for bacteriophage T7 RNA polymerase
    901..1565    +  CDS            mScarlet-I (fragment): bright monomeric red fluorescent protein evolved from a synthetic template (Bindels et al., 2016) matures faster than mScarlet
   1573..1962    +  CDS            Nluc (fragment): NanoLuc® luciferase human codon-optimized
   1966..2412    +  CDS            CALMA_HALRO: Experimental evidence at protein level: Swiss-Prot protein existence level 1. Calmodulin mediates the control of a large number of enzymes, ion channels and other proteins by Ca(2+). Among the enzymes to be stimulated by the calmodulin-Ca(2+) complex are a number of protein kinases and phosphatases. From Halocynthia roretzi (Sea squirt) (Cynthia roretzi).
   2425..2502    +  CDS            MYLK2 (fragment): MYLK2_HUMAN - Experimental evidence at protein level: Swiss-Prot protein existence level 1. Implicated in the level of global muscle contraction and cardiac function. Phosphorylates a specific serine in the N-terminus of a myosin light chain. From Homo sapiens (Human).
   2509..2625    +  CDS            Nluc (fragment): NanoLuc® luciferase human codon-optimized
   2653..2671    -  promoter       SP6 promoter: promoter for bacteriophage SP6 RNA polymerase
   2697..2921    +  polyA_signal   bGH poly(A) signal: bovine growth hormone polyadenylation signal
   2925..2946    +  promoter       SV40 promoter (fragment): SV40 enhancer and early promoter
   2967..3395    +  rep_origin     f1 ori (sequence partly withheld): f1 bacteriophage origin of replication; arrow indicates direction of (+) strand synthesis
   3409..3738    +  promoter       SV40 promoter: SV40 enhancer and early promoter
   3805..4596    +  CDS            neo: KKA2_KLEPN - Also known as kan, nptII. Experimental evidence at protein level: Swiss-Prot protein existence level 1. Resistance to kanamycin, neomycin, paromomycin, ribostamycin, butirosin and gentamicin B. From Klebsiella pneumoniae.
   4620..4778    +  CDS            ble (fragment): BLE_KLEPN - Experimental evidence at protein level: Swiss-Prot protein existence level 1. Binding protein with a strong affinity to the bleomycin family of antibiotics. Binds to CL990; an antimitotic-antibiotic compound. From Klebsiella pneumoniae.
   4773..4894    +  polyA_signal   SV40 poly(A) signal: SV40 polyadenylation signal
   4967..4983    -  protein_bind   lac operator: The lac repressor binds to the lac operator to inhibit transcription in E. coli. This inhibition can be relieved by adding lactose or isopropyl-β-D-thiogalactopyranoside (IPTG). lac repressor encoded by lacI
   4991..5021    -  promoter       lac promoter: promoter for the E. coli lac operon
   5036..5057    -  protein_bind   CAP binding site: CAP binding activates transcription in the presence of cAMP. E. coli catabolite activator protein
   5070..5162    -  CDS            lacI (fragment): lac repressor; lacI; The lac repressor binds to the lac operator to inhibit transcription in E. coli. This inhibition can be relieved by adding lactose or isopropyl-β-D-thiogalactopyranoside (IPTG).
   5345..5933    -  rep_origin     ori: high-copy-number ColE1/pMB1/pBR322/pUC origin of replication
   6104..6964    -  CDS            AmpR: β-lactamase; bla; confers resistance to ampicillin, carbenicillin, and related antibiotics
   6965..7069    -  promoter       AmpR promoter: bla
