[The description below was written by a language model from this plasmid's Addgene catalogue record and pLannotate feature annotations shown in this document.]
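Description:
pcDNA3-BRIC is a mammalian expression plasmid built on the pcDNA3 backbone that encodes BRIC, a synthetic "Bioluminescent Red Indicator for Calcium". It is propagated in E. coli as a high-copy plasmid through a ColE1/pUC-type origin and selected with ampicillin via the β-lactamase gene. An f1 origin is also present. For mammalian cells the backbone carries a neomycin/kanamycin phosphotransferase gene driven by the SV40 early promoter and terminated by an SV40 polyadenylation signal, which would allow G418 selection of stable transfectants. Short annotated fragments such as the HIV-1 LTR, ble, lacI and bom hits appear to be backbone remnants or incidental matches rather than functional elements.

The 1,725 bp insert, assembled by Gibson cloning, sits downstream of the CMV immediate-early enhancer and promoter and upstream of the bovine growth hormone polyadenylation signal, flanked by T7 and SP6 phage promoters. The feature table shows a single continuous fusion: an mScarlet-I-derived red fluorescent protein, followed by a large N-terminal portion of NanoLuc luciferase, a calmodulin domain, a short peptide matching myosin light chain kinase (a calmodulin-binding sequence), and then the remaining C-terminal portion of NanoLuc. This layout suggests that the calcium-sensing calmodulin/peptide pair is inserted into the luciferase, so that calcium binding would modulate luciferase activity. The attached red fluorescent protein presumably acts as a resonance energy transfer acceptor that shifts emission toward red, although the record does not spell out this mechanism. The associated publication title describes a red bioluminescent calcium indicator for imaging neuronal activity in mice, and this plasmid provides CMV-driven expression of the sensor in transfected mammalian cells.
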