Addgene plasmid #172338: pcDNA3-BRIC
Purpose: Bioluminescent Red Indicator for Calcium
Depositing lab: Huiwang Ai. Depositing organization: University of Virginia. Publication: A luciferase prosubstrate and a red bioluminescent calcium indicator for imaging neuronal activity in mice. Tian X, Zhang Y, Li X, Xiong Y, Wu T, Ai HW. Nat Commun. 2022 Jul 8;13(1):3967. doi: 10.1038/s41467-022-31673-x. PubMed 35803917.
Backbone
  Vector backbone: pcDNA3
  Vector type: Mammalian Expression
Growth in bacteria
  Bacterial resistance: Ampicillin, 100 μg/mL
  Growth temperature: 37°C
  Growth strain: DH5alpha
  Copy number: High Copy
Gene/Insert
  Gene/Insert name: BRIC
  Species: Synthetic
  Insert size (bp): 1725
  Promoter: CMV promoter
  Cloning method: Gibson Cloning
  Sequencing primers: 5′ CMV-Forward
Terms and licenses: Academic/Nonprofit Terms; Industry Terms: Not Available to Industry
Depositor comments: Please visit https://www.biorxiv.org/content/10.1101/2021.12.06.471018v1 for bioRxiv preprint.
How to cite: pcDNA3-BRIC was a gift from Huiwang Ai (Addgene plasmid # 172338 ; http://n2t.net/addgene:172338 ; RRID:Addgene_172338)
